Addgene plasmid #135154: RBM4_2xRRM-ZNF_pGEX
Purpose: Recombinant expression of RBM4 with dual-affinity tag
Depositing lab: Christopher Burge. Depositing organization: Massachusetts Institute of Technology. Publication: Sequence, Structure, and Context Preferences of Human RNA Binding Proteins. Dominguez D, Freese P, Alexis MS, Su A, Hochman M, Palden T, Bazile C, Lambert NJ, Van Nostrand EL, Pratt GA, Yeo GW, Graveley BR, Burge CB. Mol Cell. 2018 Jun 7;70(5):854-867.e9. doi: 10.1016/j.molcel.2018.05.001. Epub 2018 Jun 7. PubMed 29883606.
Backbone
  Vector backbone: pGEX-6P-2
  Backbone manufacturer: Promega
  Backbone size w/o insert (bp): 5081
  Vector type: Bacterial Expression
Growth in bacteria
  Bacterial resistance: Ampicillin, 100 μg/mL
  Growth temperature: 37°C
  Growth strain: DH5alpha
  Copy number: High Copy
Gene/Insert
  Gene/Insert name: RBM4
  Species: H. sapiens (human)
  Insert size (bp): 663
  Entrez Gene: RBM4 (a.k.a. LARK, RBM4A, ZCCHC21, ZCRB3A)
  Promoter: tac
  Tag / fusion protein: GST-SBP (N terminal on backbone)
  Cloning method: Restriction Enzyme; 5′ cloning site BamHI (not destroyed); 3′ cloning site NotI (not destroyed)
  Sequencing primers: 5′ 5GEX (GGGCTGGCAAGCCACGTTTGGTG); 3′ 3GEX (CCGGGAGCTGCATGTGTCAGAGG)
Terms and licenses: Academic/Nonprofit Terms; Industry Terms: Not Available to Industry
How to cite: RBM4_2xRRM-ZNF_pGEX was a gift from Christopher Burge (Addgene plasmid # 135154 ; http://n2t.net/addgene:135154 ; RRID:Addgene_135154)
