[The description below was written by a language model from this plasmid's Addgene catalogue record and pLannotate feature annotations shown in this document.]
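Description:
RBM4_2xRRM-ZNF_pGEX is a bacterial expression plasmid built on the pGEX-6P-2 backbone for producing a fragment of the human RNA-binding protein RBM4 in E. coli. The roughly 660 bp insert, cloned between BamHI and NotI sites that both remain intact, is annotated as a partial RBM4 coding sequence. The construct name indicates that it spans the two RNA recognition motifs and the zinc finger rather than the full-length protein. Replication relies on a high-copy ColE1/pMB1-type origin, and selection is by ampicillin through the β-lactamase gene. Small remnants of the pBR322 rop and bom regions, and a lac promoter/lacZα segment downstream of lacI, are backbone carry-over.

Expression is driven by the tac promoter, a strong trp/lac hybrid, followed by a lac operator. The plasmid also carries its own lacI repressor gene, so transcription stays repressed until it is induced with IPTG. One sequence record annotates the lacI promoter as the up-mutant lacIq allele and the other as the plain lacI promoter. The reading frame begins with Schistosoma japonicum glutathione S-transferase and continues into RBM4. The catalogue describes the N-terminal tag as GST-SBP. The streptavidin-binding peptide is not annotated, but an unannotated gap of about 160 bp between GST and RBM4 is where it and the linker would be expected to lie.

The two feature tables, one from the depositor sequence and one from repository sequencing, are the same length and show the same elements in the same order from different start points. The dual tag allows purification or immobilisation on glutathione or streptavidin resins. The stated purpose is recombinant expression of RBM4 with a dual-affinity tag, and the associated publication concerns the sequence, structure and context preferences of human RNA-binding proteins.
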