Features (pLannotate 1.2.2; 17 found; start..end, strand, type, name):
     26..65      +  CDS            rop (fragment): Rop protein, which maintains plasmids at low copy number; rop
    167..207     +  misc_feature   bom (fragment): basis of mobility region from pBR322
    312..416     +  promoter       AmpR promoter: bla
    417..1277    +  CDS            AmpR: β-lactamase; bla; confers resistance to ampicillin, carbenicillin, and related antibiotics
   1448..2036    +  rep_origin     ori: high-copy-number ColE1/pMB1/pBR322/pUC origin of replication
   2222..2273    -  misc_feature   bom (fragment): basis of mobility region from pBR322
   2280..2357    +  promoter       lacIq promoter: lacI (mutant); In the lacIq allele, a single base change in the promoter boosts expression of the lacI gene about 10-fold.
   2358..3440    +  CDS            lacI: lac repressor; lacI; The lac repressor binds to the lac operator to inhibit transcription in E. coli. This inhibition can be relieved by adding lactose or isopropyl-β-D-thiogalactopyranoside (IPTG).
   3453..3474    +  protein_bind   CAP binding site: CAP binding activates transcription in the presence of cAMP. E. coli catabolite activator protein
   3489..3519    +  promoter       lac promoter: promoter for the E. coli lac operon
   3527..3543    +  protein_bind   lac operator: The lac repressor binds to the lac operator to inhibit transcription in E. coli. This inhibition can be relieved by adding lactose or isopropyl-β-D-thiogalactopyranoside (IPTG). lac repressor encoded by lacI
   3563..3736    +  CDS            lacZα: LacZα fragment of β-galactosidase; lacZ fragment
   4015..4116    -  CDS            yciV (fragment): RNAAM_ECOLI - Also known as trpH From Escherichia coli (strain K12).
   4192..4220    +  promoter       tac promoter: strong E. coli promoter; hybrid between the trp and lac UV5 promoters
   4228..4244    +  protein_bind   lac operator: The lac repressor binds to the lac operator to inhibit transcription in E. coli. This inhibition can be relieved by adding lactose or isopropyl-β-D-thiogalactopyranoside (IPTG). lac repressor encoded by lacI
   4267..4920    +  CDS            GST26_SCHJA: Experimental evidence at protein level: Swiss-Prot protein existence level 1. GST isoenzymes appear to play a central role in the parasite detoxification system. Other functions are also suspected including a role in increasing the solubility of haematin in the parasite gut. From Schistosoma japonicum (Blood fluke).
   5080..5739    +  CDS            RBM4 (fragment): RBM4_HUMAN - Also known as RBM4A. Experimental evidence at protein level: Swiss-Prot protein existence level 1. RNA-binding factor involved in multiple aspects of cellular processes like alternative splicing of pre-mRNA and translation regulation. Modulates alternative 5'-splice site and exon selection. Acts as a muscle cell differentiation-promoting factor. Activates exon skipping of the PTB pre-mRNA during muscle cell differentiation. Antagonizes the activity of the splicing factor PTBP1 to modulate muscle cell-specific exon selection of alpha tropomyosin. Binds to intronic pyrimidine-rich s
>Addgene plasmid #135154 | RBM4_2xRRM-ZNF_pGEX | depositor full sequence | sequence record 259933 | Full Sequence
GGCCGCATCGTGACTGACTGACGATCTGCCTCGCGCGTTTCGGTGATGACGGTGAAAACCTCTGACACAT
GCAGCTCCCGGAGACGGTCACAGCTTGTCTGTAAGCGGATGCCGGGAGCAGACAAGCCCGTCAGGGCGCG
TCAGCGGGTGTTGGCGGGTGTCGGGGCGCAGCCATGACCCAGTCACGTAGCGATAGCGGAGTGTATAATT
CTTGAAGACGAAAGGGCCTCGTGATACGCCTATTTTTATAGGTTAATGTCATGATAATAATGGTTTCTTA
GACGTCAGGTGGCACTTTTCGGGGAAATGTGCGCGGAACCCCTATTTGTTTATTTTTCTAAATACATTCA
AATATGTATCCGCTCATGAGACAATAACCCTGATAAATGCTTCAATAATATTGAAAAAGGAAGAGTATGA
GTATTCAACATTTCCGTGTCGCCCTTATTCCCTTTTTTGCGGCATTTTGCCTTCCTGTTTTTGCTCACCC
AGAAACGCTGGTGAAAGTAAAAGATGCTGAAGATCAGTTGGGTGCACGAGTGGGTTACATCGAACTGGAT
CTCAACAGCGGTAAGATCCTTGAGAGTTTTCGCCCCGAAGAACGTTTTCCAATGATGAGCACTTTTAAAG
TTCTGCTATGTGGCGCGGTATTATCCCGTGTTGACGCCGGGCAAGAGCAACTCGGTCGCCGCATACACTA
TTCTCAGAATGACTTGGTTGAGTACTCACCAGTCACAGAAAAGCATCTTACGGATGGCATGACAGTAAGA
GAATTATGCAGTGCTGCCATAACCATGAGTGATAACACTGCGGCCAACTTACTTCTGACAACGATCGGAG
GACCGAAGGAGCTAACCGCTTTTTTGCACAACATGGGGGATCATGTAACTCGCCTTGATCGTTGGGAACC
GGAGCTGAATGAAGCCATACCAAACGACGAGCGTGACACCACGATGCCTGCAGCAATGGCAACAACGTTG
CGCAAACTATTAACTGGCGAACTACTTACTCTAGCTTCCCGGCAACAATTAATAGACTGGATGGAGGCGG
ATAAAGTTGCAGGACCACTTCTGCGCTCGGCCCTTCCGGCTGGCTGGTTTATTGCTGATAAATCTGGAGC
CGGTGAGCGTGGGTCTCGCGGTATCATTGCAGCACTGGGGCCAGATGGTAAGCCCTCCCGTATCGTAGTT
ATCTACACGACGGGGAGTCAGGCAACTATGGATGAACGAAATAGACAGATCGCTGAGATAGGTGCCTCAC
TGATTAAGCATTGGTAACTGTCAGACCAAGTTTACTCATATATACTTTAGATTGATTTAAAACTTCATTT
TTAATTTAAAAGGATCTAGGTGAAGATCCTTTTTGATAATCTCATGACCAAAATCCCTTAACGTGAGTTT
TCGTTCCACTGAGCGTCAGACCCCGTAGAAAAGATCAAAGGATCTTCTTGAGATCCTTTTTTTCTGCGCG
TAATCTGCTGCTTGCAAACAAAAAAACCACCGCTACCAGCGGTGGTTTGTTTGCCGGATCAAGAGCTACC
AACTCTTTTTCCGAAGGTAACTGGCTTCAGCAGAGCGCAGATACCAAATACTGTCCTTCTAGTGTAGCCG
TAGTTAGGCCACCACTTCAAGAACTCTGTAGCACCGCCTACATACCTCGCTCTGCTAATCCTGTTACCAG
TGGCTGCTGCCAGTGGCGATAAGTCGTGTCTTACCGGGTTGGACTCAAGACGATAGTTACCGGATAAGGC
GCAGCGGTCGGGCTGAACGGGGGGTTCGTGCACACAGCCCAGCTTGGAGCGAACGACCTACACCGAACTG
AGATACCTACAGCGTGAGCTATGAGAAAGCGCCACGCTTCCCGAAGGGAGAAAGGCGGACAGGTATCCGG
TAAGCGGCAGGGTCGGAACAGGAGAGCGCACGAGGGAGCTTCCAGGGGGAAACGCCTGGTATCTTTATAG
TCCTGTCGGGTTTCGCCACCTCTGACTTGAGCGTCGATTTTTGTGATGCTCGTCAGGGGGGCGGAGCCTA
TGGAAAAACGCCAGCAACGCGGCCTTTTTACGGTTCCTGGCCTTTTGCTGGCCTTTTGCTCACATGTTCT
TTCCTGCGTTATCCCCTGATTCTGTGGATAACCGTATTACCGCCTTTGAGTGAGCTGATACCGCTCGCCG
CAGCCGAACGACCGAGCGCAGCGAGTCAGTGAGCGAGGAAGCGGAAGAGCGCCTGATGCGGTATTTTCTC
CTTACGCATCTGTGCGGTATTTCACACCGCATAAATTCCGACACCATCGAATGGTGCAAAACCTTTCGCG
GTATGGCATGATAGCGCCCGGAAGAGAGTCAATTCAGGGTGGTGAATGTGAAACCAGTAACGTTATACGA
TGTCGCAGAGTATGCCGGTGTCTCTTATCAGACCGTTTCCCGCGTGGTGAACCAGGCCAGCCACGTTTCT
GCGAAAACGCGGGAAAAAGTGGAAGCGGCGATGGCGGAGCTGAATTACATTCCCAACCGCGTGGCACAAC
AACTGGCGGGCAAACAGTCGTTGCTGATTGGCGTTGCCACCTCCAGTCTGGCCCTGCACGCGCCGTCGCA
AATTGTCGCGGCGATTAAATCTCGCGCCGATCAACTGGGTGCCAGCGTGGTGGTGTCGATGGTAGAACGA
AGCGGCGTCGAAGCCTGTAAAGCGGCGGTGCACAATCTTCTCGCGCAACGCGTCAGTGGGCTGATCATTA
ACTATCCGCTGGATGACCAGGATGCCATTGCTGTGGAAGCTGCCTGCACTAATGTTCCGGCGTTATTTCT
TGATGTCTCTGACCAGACACCCATCAACAGTATTATTTTCTCCCATGAAGACGGTACGCGACTGGGCGTG
GAGCATCTGGTCGCATTGGGTCACCAGCAAATCGCGCTGTTAGCGGGCCCATTAAGTTCTGTCTCGGCGC
GTCTGCGTCTGGCTGGCTGGCATAAATATCTCACTCGCAATCAAATTCAGCCGATAGCGGAACGGGAAGG
CGACTGGAGTGCCATGTCCGGTTTTCAACAAACCATGCAAATGCTGAATGAGGGCATCGTTCCCACTGCG
ATGCTGGTTGCCAACGATCAGATGGCGCTGGGCGCAATGCGCGCCATTACCGAGTCCGGGCTGCGCGTTG
GTGCGGATATCTCGGTAGTGGGATACGACGATACCGAAGACAGCTCATGTTATATCCCGCCGTCAACCAC
CATCAAACAGGATTTTCGCCTGCTGGGGCAAACCAGCGTGGACCGCTTGCTGCAACTCTCTCAGGGCCAG
GCGGTGAAGGGCAATCAGCTGTTGCCCGTCTCACTGGTGAAAAGAAAAACCACCCTGGCGCCCAATACGC
AAACCGCCTCTCCCCGCGCGTTGGCCGATTCATTAATGCAGCTGGCACGACAGGTTTCCCGACTGGAAAG
CGGGCAGTGAGCGCAACGCAATTAATGTGAGTTAGCTCACTCATTAGGCACCCCAGGCTTTACACTTTAT
GCTTCCGGCTCGTATGTTGTGTGGAATTGTGAGCGGATAACAATTTCACACAGGAAACAGCTATGACCAT
GATTACGGATTCACTGGCCGTCGTTTTACAACGTCGTGACTGGGAAAACCCTGGCGTTACCCAACTTAAT
CGCCTTGCAGCACATCCCCCTTTCGCCAGCTGGCGTAATAGCGAAGAGGCCCGCACCGATCGCCCTTCCC
AACAGTTGCGCAGCCTGAATGGCGAATGGCGCTTTGCCTGGTTTCCGGCACCAGAAGCGGTGCCGGAAAG
CTGGCTGGAGTGCGATCTTCCTGAGGCCGATACTGTCGTCGTCCCCTCAAACTGGCAGATGCACGGTTAC
GATGCGCCCATCTACACCAACGTAACCTATCCCATTACGGTCAATCCGCCGTTTGTTCCCACGGAGAATC
CGACGGGTTGTTACTCGCTCACATTTAATGTTGATGAAAGCTGGCTACAGGAAGGCCAGACGCGAATTAT
TTTTGATGGCGTTGGAATTACGTTATCGACTGCACGGTGCACCAATGCTTCTGGCGTCAGGCAGCCATCG
GAAGCTGTGGTATGGCTGTGCAGGTCGTAAATCACTGCATAATTCGTGTCGCTCAAGGCGCACTCCCGTT
CTGGATAATGTTTTTTGCGCCGACATCATAACGGTTCTGGCAAATATTCTGAAATGAGCTGTTGACAATT
AATCATCGGCTCGTATAATGTGTGGAATTGTGAGCGGATAACAATTTCACACAGGAAACAGTATTCATGT
CCCCTATACTAGGTTATTGGAAAATTAAGGGCCTTGTGCAACCCACTCGACTTCTTTTGGAATATCTTGA
AGAAAAATATGAAGAGCATTTGTATGAGCGCGATGAAGGTGATAAATGGCGAAACAAAAAGTTTGAATTG
GGTTTGGAGTTTCCCAATCTTCCTTATTATATTGATGGTGATGTTAAATTAACACAGTCTATGGCCATCA
TACGTTATATAGCTGACAAGCACAACATGTTGGGTGGTTGTCCAAAAGAGCGTGCAGAGATTTCAATGCT
TGAAGGAGCGGTTTTGGATATTAGATACGGTGTTTCGAGAATTGCATATAGTAAAGACTTTGAAACTCTC
AAAGTTGATTTTCTTAGCAAGCTACCTGAAATGCTGAAAATGTTCGAAGATCGTTTATGTCATAAAACAT
ATTTAAATGGTGATCATGTAACCCATCCTGACTTCATGTTGTATGACGCTCTTGATGTTGTTTTATACAT
GGACCCAATGTGCCTGGATGCGTTCCCAAAATTAGTTTGTTTTAAAAAACGTATTGAAGCTATCCCACAA
ATTGATAAGTACTTGAAATCCAGCAAGTATATAGCATGGCCTTTGCAGGGCTGGCAAGCCACGTTTGGTG
GTGGCGACCATCCTCCAAAATCGGATCTGGAAGTTCTGTTCCAGGGGCCCCTGGGATTAATGGACGAAAA
AACCACCGGTTGGCGTGGTGGTCACGTTGTTGAAGGTCTGGCTGGTGAACTGGAACAGCTGCGTGCTCGT
CTGGAACACCACCCGCAGGGTCAGCGTGAACCGGGATCCATGGTGAAGCTGTTCATCGGAAACCTGCCCC
GGGAGGCTACAGAGCAGGAGATTCGCTCACTCTTCGAGCAGTATGGGAAGGTGCTGGAATGTGACATCAT
TAAGAATTACGGCTTTGTGCACATAGAAGACAAGACGGCAGCTGAGGATGCCATACGCAACCTGCACCAT
TACAAGCTTCATGGGGTGAACATCAACGTGGAAGCCAGCAAGAATAAGAGCAAAACCTCAACAAAGTTGC
ATGTGGGCAACATCAGTCCCACCTGCACCAATAAGGAGCTTCGAGCCAAGTTTGAGGAGTATGGTCCGGT
CATCGAATGTGACATCGTGAAAGATTATGCCTTCGTACACATGGAGCGGGCAGAGGATGCAGTGGAGGCC
ATCAGGGGCCTTGATAACACAGAGTTTCAAGGCAAACGAATGCACGTGCAGTTGTCCACCAGCCGGCTTA
GGACTGCGCCCGGGATGGGAGACCAGAGCGGCTGCTATCGGTGCGGGAAAGAGGGGCACTGGTCCAAAGA
GTGTCCGATAGATCGTTCAGGCCGCGTGGCAGACTTGACCGAGCAATATAATGAGCAATACGGAGCAGTG
CGTACGCCTTACACCATGAGCTATGGGGATTCATTGTATTACAACAACGCGTACGGAGCGCTCGATGCCT
GAGC
