Features (pLannotate 1.2.2; 17 found; start..end, strand, type, name):
      1..17      +  protein_bind   lac operator: The lac repressor binds to the lac operator to inhibit transcription in E. coli. This inhibition can be relieved by adding lactose or isopropyl-β-D-thiogalactopyranoside (IPTG). lac repressor encoded by lacI
     40..693     +  CDS            GST26_SCHJA: Experimental evidence at protein level: Swiss-Prot protein existence level 1. GST isoenzymes appear to play a central role in the parasite detoxification system. Other functions are also suspected including a role in increasing the solubility of haematin in the parasite gut. From Schistosoma japonicum (Blood fluke).
    853..1512    +  CDS            RBM4 (fragment): RBM4_HUMAN - Also known as RBM4A. Experimental evidence at protein level: Swiss-Prot protein existence level 1. RNA-binding factor involved in multiple aspects of cellular processes like alternative splicing of pre-mRNA and translation regulation. Modulates alternative 5'-splice site and exon selection. Acts as a muscle cell differentiation-promoting factor. Activates exon skipping of the PTB pre-mRNA during muscle cell differentiation. Antagonizes the activity of the splicing factor PTBP1 to modulate muscle cell-specific exon selection of alpha tropomyosin. Binds to intronic pyrimidine-rich s
   1543..1582    +  CDS            rop (fragment): Rop protein, which maintains plasmids at low copy number; rop
   1684..1724    +  misc_feature   bom (fragment): basis of mobility region from pBR322
   1829..1933    +  promoter       AmpR promoter: bla
   1934..2794    +  CDS            AmpR: β-lactamase; bla; confers resistance to ampicillin, carbenicillin, and related antibiotics
   2965..3553    +  rep_origin     ori: high-copy-number ColE1/pMB1/pBR322/pUC origin of replication
   3739..3790    -  misc_feature   bom (fragment): basis of mobility region from pBR322
   3797..3874    +  promoter       lacI promoter: lacI
   3875..4957    +  CDS            lacI: lac repressor; lacI; The lac repressor binds to the lac operator to inhibit transcription in E. coli. This inhibition can be relieved by adding lactose or isopropyl-β-D-thiogalactopyranoside (IPTG).
   4970..4991    +  protein_bind   CAP binding site: CAP binding activates transcription in the presence of cAMP. E. coli catabolite activator protein
   5006..5036    +  promoter       lac promoter: promoter for the E. coli lac operon
   5044..5060    +  protein_bind   lac operator: The lac repressor binds to the lac operator to inhibit transcription in E. coli. This inhibition can be relieved by adding lactose or isopropyl-β-D-thiogalactopyranoside (IPTG). lac repressor encoded by lacI
   5080..5253    +  CDS            lacZα: LacZα fragment of β-galactosidase; lacZ fragment
   5517..5633    -  CDS            yciV (fragment): RNAAM_ECOLI - Also known as trpH From Escherichia coli (strain K12).
   5709..5737    +  promoter       tac promoter: strong E. coli promoter; hybrid between the trp and lac UV5 promoters
>Addgene plasmid #135154 | RBM4_2xRRM-ZNF_pGEX | addgene full sequence | sequence record 273991 | Addgene NGS Result
TTGTGAGCGGATAACAATTTCACACAGGAAACAGTATTCATGTCCCCTATACTAGGTTATTGGAAAATTA
AGGGCCTTGTGCAACCCACTCGACTTCTTTTGGAATATCTTGAAGAAAAATATGAAGAGCATTTGTATGA
GCGCGATGAAGGTGATAAATGGCGAAACAAAAAGTTTGAATTGGGTTTGGAGTTTCCCAATCTTCCTTAT
TATATTGATGGTGATGTTAAATTAACACAGTCTATGGCCATCATACGTTATATAGCTGACAAGCACAACA
TGTTGGGTGGTTGTCCAAAAGAGCGTGCAGAGATTTCAATGCTTGAAGGAGCGGTTTTGGATATTAGATA
CGGTGTTTCGAGAATTGCATATAGTAAAGACTTTGAAACTCTCAAAGTTGATTTTCTTAGCAAGCTACCT
GAAATGCTGAAAATGTTCGAAGATCGTTTATGTCATAAAACATATTTAAATGGTGATCATGTAACCCATC
CTGACTTCATGTTGTATGACGCTCTTGATGTTGTTTTATACATGGACCCAATGTGCCTGGATGCGTTCCC
AAAATTAGTTTGTTTTAAAAAACGTATTGAAGCTATCCCACAAATTGATAAGTACTTGAAATCCAGCAAG
TATATAGCATGGCCTTTGCAGGGCTGGCAAGCCACGTTTGGTGGTGGCGACCATCCTCCAAAATCGGATC
TGGAAGTTCTGTTCCAGGGGCCCCTGGGATTAATGGACGAAAAAACCACCGGTTGGCGTGGTGGTCACGT
TGTTGAAGGTCTGGCTGGTGAACTGGAACAGCTGCGTGCTCGTCTGGAACACCACCCGCAGGGTCAGCGT
GAACCGGGATCCATGGTGAAGCTGTTCATCGGAAACCTGCCCCGGGAGGCTACAGAGCAGGAGATTCGCT
CACTCTTCGAGCAGTATGGGAAGGTGCTGGAATGTGACATCATTAAGAATTACGGCTTTGTGCACATAGA
AGACAAGACGGCAGCTGAGGATGCCATACGCAACCTGCACCATTACAAGCTTCATGGGGTGAACATCAAC
GTGGAAGCCAGCAAGAATAAGAGCAAAACCTCAACAAAGTTGCATGTGGGCAACATCAGTCCCACCTGCA
CCAATAAGGAGCTTCGAGCCAAGTTTGAGGAGTATGGTCCGGTCATCGAATGTGACATCGTGAAAGATTA
TGCCTTCGTACACATGGAGCGGGCAGAGGATGCAGTGGAGGCCATCAGGGGCCTTGATAACACAGAGTTT
CAAGGCAAACGAATGCACGTGCAGTTGTCCACCAGCCGGCTTAGGACTGCGCCCGGGATGGGAGACCAGA
GCGGCTGCTATCGGTGCGGGAAAGAGGGGCACTGGTCCAAAGAGTGTCCGATAGATCGTTCAGGCCGCGT
GGCAGACTTGACCGAGCAATATAATGAGCAATACGGAGCAGTGCGTACGCCTTACACCATGAGCTATGGG
GATTCATTGTATTACAACAACGCGTACGGAGCGCTCGATGCCTGAGCGGCCGCATCGTGACTGACTGACG
ATCTGCCTCGCGCGTTTCGGTGATGACGGTGAAAACCTCTGACACATGCAGCTCCCGGAGACGGTCACAG
CTTGTCTGTAAGCGGATGCCGGGAGCAGACAAGCCCGTCAGGGCGCGTCAGCGGGTGTTGGCGGGTGTCG
GGGCGCAGCCATGACCCAGTCACGTAGCGATAGCGGAGTGTATAATTCTTGAAGACGAAAGGGCCTCGTG
ATACGCCTATTTTTATAGGTTAATGTCATGATAATAATGGTTTCTTAGACGTCAGGTGGCACTTTTCGGG
GAAATGTGCGCGGAACCCCTATTTGTTTATTTTTCTAAATACATTCAAATATGTATCCGCTCATGAGACA
ATAACCCTGATAAATGCTTCAATAATATTGAAAAAGGAAGAGTATGAGTATTCAACATTTCCGTGTCGCC
CTTATTCCCTTTTTTGCGGCATTTTGCCTTCCTGTTTTTGCTCACCCAGAAACGCTGGTGAAAGTAAAAG
ATGCTGAAGATCAGTTGGGTGCACGAGTGGGTTACATCGAACTGGATCTCAACAGCGGTAAGATCCTTGA
GAGTTTTCGCCCCGAAGAACGTTTTCCAATGATGAGCACTTTTAAAGTTCTGCTATGTGGCGCGGTATTA
TCCCGTGTTGACGCCGGGCAAGAGCAACTCGGTCGCCGCATACACTATTCTCAGAATGACTTGGTTGAGT
ACTCACCAGTCACAGAAAAGCATCTTACGGATGGCATGACAGTAAGAGAATTATGCAGTGCTGCCATAAC
CATGAGTGATAACACTGCGGCCAACTTACTTCTGACAACGATCGGAGGACCGAAGGAGCTAACCGCTTTT
TTGCACAACATGGGGGATCATGTAACTCGCCTTGATCGTTGGGAACCGGAGCTGAATGAAGCCATACCAA
ACGACGAGCGTGACACCACGATGCCTGCAGCAATGGCAACAACGTTGCGCAAACTATTAACTGGCGAACT
ACTTACTCTAGCTTCCCGGCAACAATTAATAGACTGGATGGAGGCGGATAAAGTTGCAGGACCACTTCTG
CGCTCGGCCCTTCCGGCTGGCTGGTTTATTGCTGATAAATCTGGAGCCGGTGAGCGTGGGTCTCGCGGTA
TCATTGCAGCACTGGGGCCAGATGGTAAGCCCTCCCGTATCGTAGTTATCTACACGACGGGGAGTCAGGC
AACTATGGATGAACGAAATAGACAGATCGCTGAGATAGGTGCCTCACTGATTAAGCATTGGTAACTGTCA
GACCAAGTTTACTCATATATACTTTAGATTGATTTAAAACTTCATTTTTAATTTAAAAGGATCTAGGTGA
AGATCCTTTTTGATAATCTCATGACCAAAATCCCTTAACGTGAGTTTTCGTTCCACTGAGCGTCAGACCC
CGTAGAAAAGATCAAAGGATCTTCTTGAGATCCTTTTTTTCTGCGCGTAATCTGCTGCTTGCAAACAAAA
AAACCACCGCTACCAGCGGTGGTTTGTTTGCCGGATCAAGAGCTACCAACTCTTTTTCCGAAGGTAACTG
GCTTCAGCAGAGCGCAGATACCAAATACTGTCCTTCTAGTGTAGCCGTAGTTAGGCCACCACTTCAAGAA
CTCTGTAGCACCGCCTACATACCTCGCTCTGCTAATCCTGTTACCAGTGGCTGCTGCCAGTGGCGATAAG
TCGTGTCTTACCGGGTTGGACTCAAGACGATAGTTACCGGATAAGGCGCAGCGGTCGGGCTGAACGGGGG
GTTCGTGCACACAGCCCAGCTTGGAGCGAACGACCTACACCGAACTGAGATACCTACAGCGTGAGCTATG
AGAAAGCGCCACGCTTCCCGAAGGGAGAAAGGCGGACAGGTATCCGGTAAGCGGCAGGGTCGGAACAGGA
GAGCGCACGAGGGAGCTTCCAGGGGGAAACGCCTGGTATCTTTATAGTCCTGTCGGGTTTCGCCACCTCT
GACTTGAGCGTCGATTTTTGTGATGCTCGTCAGGGGGGCGGAGCCTATGGAAAAACGCCAGCAACGCGGC
CTTTTTACGGTTCCTGGCCTTTTGCTGGCCTTTTGCTCACATGTTCTTTCCTGCGTTATCCCCTGATTCT
GTGGATAACCGTATTACCGCCTTTGAGTGAGCTGATACCGCTCGCCGCAGCCGAACGACCGAGCGCAGCG
AGTCAGTGAGCGAGGAAGCGGAAGAGCGCCTGATGCGGTATTTTCTCCTTACGCATCTGTGCGGTATTTC
ACACCGCATAAATTCCGACACCATCGAATGGCGCAAAACCTTTCGCGGTATGGCATGATAGCGCCCGGAA
GAGAGTCAATTCAGGGTGGTGAATGTGAAACCAGTAACGTTATACGATGTCGCAGAGTATGCCGGTGTCT
CTTATCAGACCGTTTCCCGCGTGGTGAACCAGGCCAGCCACGTTTCTGCGAAAACGCGGGAAAAAGTGGA
AGCGGCGATGGCGGAGCTGAATTACATTCCCAACCGCGTGGCACAACAACTGGCGGGCAAACAGTCGTTG
CTGATTGGCGTTGCCACCTCCAGTCTGGCCCTGCACGCGCCGTCGCAAATTGTCGCGGCGATTAAATCTC
GCGCCGATCAACTGGGTGCCAGCGTGGTGGTGTCGATGGTAGAACGAAGCGGCGTCGAAGCCTGTAAAGC
GGCGGTGCACAATCTTCTCGCGCAACGCGTCAGTGGGCTGATCATTAACTATCCGCTGGATGACCAGGAT
GCCATTGCTGTGGAAGCTGCCTGCACTAATGTTCCGGCGTTATTTCTTGATGTCTCTGACCAGACACCCA
TCAACAGTATTATTTTCTCCCATGAAGACGGTACGCGACTGGGCGTGGAGCATCTGGTCGCATTGGGTCA
CCAGCAAATCGCGCTGTTAGCGGGCCCATTAAGTTCTGTCTCGGCGCGTCTGCGTCTGGCTGGCTGGCAT
AAATATCTCACTCGCAATCAAATTCAGCCGATAGCGGAACGGGAAGGCGACTGGAGTGCCATGTCCGGTT
TTCAACAAACCATGCAAATGCTGAATGAGGGCATCGTTCCCACTGCGATGCTGGTTGCCAACGATCAGAT
GGCGCTGGGCGCAATGCGCGCCATTACCGAGTCCGGGCTGCGCGTTGGTGCGGATATCTCGGTAGTGGGA
TACGACGATACCGAAGACAGCTCATGTTATATCCCGCCGTTAACCACCATCAAACAGGATTTTCGCCTGC
TGGGGCAAACCAGCGTGGACCGCTTGCTGCAACTCTCTCAGGGCCAGGCGGTGAAGGGCAATCAGCTGTT
GCCCGTCTCACTGGTGAAAAGAAAAACCACGCTAGCGCCCAATACGCAAACCGCCTCTCCCCGCGCGTTG
GCCGATTCATTAATGCAGCTGGCACGACAGGTTTCCCGACTGGAAAGCGGGCAGTGAGCGCAACGCAATT
AATGTAAGTTAGCTCACTCATTAGGCACCCCAGGCTTTACACTTTATGCTTCCGGCTCGTATGTTGTGTG
GAATTGTGAGCGGATAACAATTTCACACAGGAAACAGCTATGACCATGATTACGGATTCACTGGCCGTCG
TTTTACAACGTCGTGACTGGGAAAACCCTGGCGTTACCCAACTTAATCGCCTTGCAGCACATCCCCCTTT
CGCCAGCTGGCGTAATAGCGAAGAGGCCCGCACCGATCGCCCTTCCCAACAGTTGCGCAGCCTGAATGGC
GAATGGCGCTTTGCCTGGTTTCCGGCACCAGAAGCGGTGCCGGAAAGCTGGCTGGAGTGCGATCTTCCTG
AGGCCGATACTGTCGTCGTCCCCTCAAACTGGCAGATGCACGGTTACGATGCGCCCATCTACACCAACGT
GACCTATCCCATTACGGTCAATCCGCCGTTTGTTCCCACGGAGAATCCGACGGGTTGTTACTCGCTCACA
TTTAATGTTGATGAAAGCTGGCTACAGGAAGGCCAGACGCGAATTATTTTTGATGGCGTTGGAATTAGCT
TATCGACTGCACGGTGCACCAATGCTTCTGGCGTCAGGCAGCCATCGGAAGCTGTGGTATGGCTGTGCAG
GTCGTAAATCACTGCATAATTCGTGTCGCTCAAGGCGCACTCCCGTTCTGGATAATGTTTTTTGCGCCGA
CATCATAACGGTTCTGGCAAATATTCTGAAATGAGCTGTTGACAATTAATCATCGGCTCGTATAATGTGT
GGAA
