>Addgene plasmid #135154 | RBM4_2xRRM-ZNF_pGEX | depositor partial sequence | sequence record 259934 | RBM4_ORF
ATGGTGAAGCTGTTCATCGGAAACCTGCCCCGGGAGGCTACAGAGCAGGAGATTCGCTCACTCTTCGAGC
AGTATGGGAAGGTGCTGGAATGTGACATCATTAAGAATTACGGCTTTGTGCACATAGAAGACAAGACGGC
AGCTGAGGATGCCATACGCAACCTGCACCATTACAAGCTTCATGGGGTGAACATCAACGTGGAAGCCAGC
AAGAATAAGAGCAAAACCTCAACAAAGTTGCATGTGGGCAACATCAGTCCCACCTGCACCAATAAGGAGC
TTCGAGCCAAGTTTGAGGAGTATGGTCCGGTCATCGAATGTGACATCGTGAAAGATTATGCCTTCGTACA
CATGGAGCGGGCAGAGGATGCAGTGGAGGCCATCAGGGGCCTTGATAACACAGAGTTTCAAGGCAAACGA
ATGCACGTGCAGTTGTCCACCAGCCGGCTTAGGACTGCGCCCGGGATGGGAGACCAGAGCGGCTGCTATC
GGTGCGGGAAAGAGGGGCACTGGTCCAAAGAGTGTCCGATAGATCGTTCAGGCCGCGTGGCAGACTTGAC
CGAGCAATATAATGAGCAATACGGAGCAGTGCGTACGCCTTACACCATGAGCTATGGGGATTCATTGTAT
TACAACAACGCGTACGGAGCGCTCGATGCCTGA
